>Addgene plasmid #43195 | I-TGGA | depositor partial sequence | sequence record 58460 | I-TGGA sequence 424 bps
CGTCTCCTGACCCCAGAGCAGGTCGTGGCCATTGCCTCGAATGGAGGGGGCAAACAGGCGTTGGAAACCG
TACAACGATTGCTGCCGGTGCTGTGCCAAGCGCACGGACTCACCCCAGAGCAGGTCGTGGCAATCGCGAG
CAATAACGGCGGAAAACAGGCTTTGGAAACGGTGCAGAGGCTCCTTCCAGTGCTGTGCCAAGCGCACGGC
CTCACCCCAGAGCAGGTCGTGGCAATCGCGAGCAATAACGGCGGAAAACAGGCTTTGGAAACGGTGCAGA
GGCTCCTTCCAGTGCTGTGCCAAGCGCACGGATTAACCCCAGAGCAGGTCGTGGCAATCGCCTCCAACAT
TGGCGGGAAACAGGCACTCGAGACTGTCCAGCGCCTGCTTCCCGTGCTGTGCCAAGCGCACGGCTTAAGA
GACG
