>Addgene plasmid #43195 | I-TGGA | addgene partial sequence | sequence record 61924 | M13-F20 5'-TGTAAAACGACGGCCAGT-3'
GCGAATTGGGCCCTCTAGATGCATGCTCGAGCGGCCGCCAGTGTGATGGATATCTGCAGAATTCGCCCTT
ATATAGATGCCGTCCTAGCGCGTCTCCTGACCCCAGAGCAGGTCGTGGCCATTGCCTCGAATGGAGGGGG
CAAACAGGCGTTGGAAACCGTACAACGATTGCTGCCGGTGCTGTGCCAAGCGCACGGACTCACCCCAGAG
CAGGTCGTGGCAATCGCGAGCAATAACGGCGGAAAACAGGCTTTGGAAACGGTGCAGAGGCTCCTTCCAG
TGCTGTGCCAAGCGCACGGCCTCACCCCAGAGCAGGTCGTGGCAATCGCGAGCAATAACGGCGGAAAACA
GGCTTTGGAAACGGTGCAGAGGCTCCTTCCAGTGCTGTGCCAAGCGCACGGATTAACCCCAGAGCAGGTC
GTGGCAATCGCCTCCAACATTGGCGGGAAACAGGCACTCGAGACTGTCCAGCGCCTGCTTCCCGTGCTGT
GCCAAGCGCACGGCTTAAGAGACGTGGGCACAGGAAAGATACTTAAGGGCGAATTCCAGCACACTGGCGG
CCGTTACTAGTGGATCCGAGCTCGGTACCAAGCTTGATGCATAGCTTGAGTATTCTATAGTGTCACCTAA
ATAGCTTGGCGTAATCATGGTCATAGCTGTTTCCTGTGTGAAATTGTTATCCGCTCACAATTCCACACAA
CATACGAGCCGGAAGCATAAAGTGTAAAGCCTGGGGTGCCTAATGAGTGAGCTAACTCACATTAATTGCG
TTGCGCTCACTGCCCGCTTTCCAGTCGGGAAACCTGTCGTGCCAGCTGCATTAATGAATCGGCCAACGCG
CGGGGAGAGGCGGTTTGCGTATTGGGCGCTCTTCCGCTTCCTCGCTCACTGACTCGCTGCGCTCGGTCGT
TCGGCTGCGGCGAGCGGTATCAGCTCACTCAAAGGCGGTA
