[The description below was written by a language model from this plasmid's Addgene catalogue record.]
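Description:
I-TGGA is a bacterial cloning plasmid built on the commercial pCRII-TOPO backbone (about 4.0 kb without insert), into which a 424 bp synthetic fragment was introduced by TOPO cloning. It is a high-copy plasmid maintained in E. coli and is selectable with both ampicillin and kanamycin, consistent with the dual resistance markers carried by this backbone. It is not an expression vector for mammalian cells. It serves as a storage and propagation vehicle for its insert, which sits between the T7 and M13-reverse priming sites used for sequence verification.

The insert is catalogued only by the name I-TGGA and described as synthetic. The record gives no feature table and does not spell out the insert's internal structure. The associated publication describes a TALEN genome-editing system for generating human stem cell-based disease models, so the plasmid evidently belongs to a library of building blocks for TALEN assembly. The name suggests a pre-assembled module of four TAL effector repeats that recognise the bases T, G, G and A. The insert size is roughly what four repeat units of about 100 bp each would occupy, and the prefix "I" may indicate the module's position in the assembled array. This reading is an inference from the name and context, not something stated in the record. In that scheme, such multimer modules would be excised or amplified from the cloning vector and joined in order into a TALEN backbone carrying the nuclease domain, producing custom DNA-binding arrays. The record does not state the assembly method, the flanking restriction sites or the destination vector.
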