Addgene plasmid #43195: I-TGGA
Depositing lab: Chad Cowan & Kiran Musunuru. Depositing organization: Harvard University. Publication: A TALEN Genome-Editing System for Generating Human Stem Cell-Based Disease Models. Ding Q, Lee YK, Schaefer EA, Peters DT, Veres A, Kim K, Kuperwasser N, Motola DL, Meissner TB, Hendriks WT, Trevisan M, Gupta RM, Moisan A, Banks E, Friesen M, Schinzel RT, Xia F, Tang A, Xia Y, Figueroa E, Wann A, Ahfeldt T, Daheron L, Zhang F, Rubin LL, Peng LF, Chung RT, Musunuru K, Cowan CA. Cell Stem Cell. 2012 Dec 12. pii: S1934-5909(12)00645-5. doi: 10.1016/j.stem.2012.11.011. PubMed 23246482.
Backbone
  Vector backbone: pCRII-TOPO
  Backbone manufacturer: Invitrogen
  Backbone size w/o insert (bp): 3973
  Vector type: Bacterial Cloning
Growth in bacteria
  Bacterial resistance: Ampicillin and Kanamycin, 100 & 50 μg/mL
  Growth temperature: 37°C
  Growth strain: Top10
  Copy number: High Copy
Gene/Insert
  Gene/Insert name: I-TGGA
  Species: Synthetic
  Insert size (bp): 424
  Cloning method: TOPO Cloning
  Sequencing primers: 5′ T7; 3′ M13-rev
Terms and licenses: Academic/Nonprofit Terms; Industry Terms: Not Available to Industry
How to cite: I-TGGA was a gift from Chad Cowan & Kiran Musunuru (Addgene plasmid # 43195 ; http://n2t.net/addgene:43195 ; RRID:Addgene_43195)
